Addgene plasmid #62879: pJW4.31
Purpose: Bacterial expression of GST-MEG-1
Depositing lab: Geraldine Seydoux. Depositing organization: Johns Hopkins University and School of Medicine. Publication: Regulation of RNA granule dynamics by phosphorylation of serine-rich, intrinsically disordered proteins in C. elegans. Wang JT, Smith J, Chen BC, Schmidt H, Rasoloson D, Paix A, Lambrus BG, Calidas D, Betzig E, Seydoux G. Elife. 2014 Dec 23;4. doi: 10.7554/eLife.04591. PubMed 25535836.
Backbone
  Vector backbone: pGEX6p1
  Backbone size w/o insert (bp): 4984
  Vector type: Bacterial Expression
Growth in bacteria
  Bacterial resistance: Ampicillin, 100 μg/mL
  Growth temperature: 37°C
  Growth strain: DH5alpha
  Copy number: Unknown
Gene/Insert
  Gene/Insert name: GST-MEG-1
  Species: C. elegans (nematode)
  Insert size (bp): 1913
  Tag / fusion protein: GST (N terminal on backbone)
  Cloning method: Restriction Enzyme; 5′ cloning site SalI (not destroyed); 3′ cloning site NotI (not destroyed)
  Sequencing primers: 5′ pGEX5; 3′ pGEX3
Terms and licenses: Academic/Nonprofit Terms; Industry Terms: Not Available to Industry
How to cite: pJW4.31 was a gift from Geraldine Seydoux (Addgene plasmid # 62879 ; http://n2t.net/addgene:62879 ; RRID:Addgene_62879)
