[The description below was written by a language model from this plasmid's Addgene catalogue record and pLannotate feature annotations shown in this document.]
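Description:
pJW4.31 is a bacterial expression plasmid built on the pGEX6p1 backbone for producing the C. elegans protein MEG-1 as an N-terminal glutathione S-transferase (GST) fusion in E. coli. The MEG-1 coding sequence was inserted between the SalI and NotI sites of the vector polylinker, both of which remain intact, giving a complete plasmid of 6,893 bp. The plasmid replicates from a ColE1/pMB1-type origin and is selected with ampicillin through the β-lactamase gene (AmpR) driven by its own promoter. Short fragments of rop and the pBR322 bom region are also detected as backbone remnants. The catalogue lists the copy number as unknown.

Expression is driven by the tac promoter, a strong trp/lac hybrid, followed by a lac operator. The plasmid also carries lacI under the lacIq promoter, so lac repressor made from the plasmid keeps the fusion gene off until transcription is induced with IPTG. Directly downstream of the operator lies the Schistosoma japonicum GST open reading frame, which allows the fusion protein to be purified on glutathione affinity resin. The automated feature table does not annotate MEG-1 itself: the roughly 2 kb unannotated stretch following the GST coding sequence corresponds in position and size to the recorded insert. A CAP site, lac promoter, second lac operator and lacZα fragment downstream of lacI are standard leftovers of the pGEX backbone. The associated study concerns serine-rich, intrinsically disordered proteins that regulate RNA granule dynamics through phosphorylation, so the construct most plausibly supplies recombinant GST-MEG-1 for biochemical work, though the record does not list specific assays.
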