Features (pLannotate 1.2.2; 16 found; start..end, strand, type, name):
      6..107     -  CDS            yciV (fragment): RNAAM_ECOLI - Also known as trpH From Escherichia coli (strain K12).
    183..211     +  promoter       tac promoter: strong E. coli promoter; hybrid between the trp and lac UV5 promoters
    219..235     +  protein_bind   lac operator: The lac repressor binds to the lac operator to inhibit transcription in E. coli. This inhibition can be relieved by adding lactose or isopropyl-β-D-thiogalactopyranoside (IPTG). lac repressor encoded by lacI
    258..911     +  CDS            GST26_SCHJA: Experimental evidence at protein level: Swiss-Prot protein existence level 1. GST isoenzymes appear to play a central role in the parasite detoxification system. Other functions are also suspected including a role in increasing the solubility of haematin in the parasite gut. From Schistosoma japonicum (Blood fluke).
   2910..2949    +  CDS            rop (fragment): Rop protein, which maintains plasmids at low copy number; rop
   3051..3091    +  misc_feature   bom (fragment): basis of mobility region from pBR322
   3196..3300    +  promoter       AmpR promoter: bla
   3301..4161    +  CDS            AmpR: β-lactamase; bla; confers resistance to ampicillin, carbenicillin, and related antibiotics
   4332..4920    +  rep_origin     ori: high-copy-number ColE1/pMB1/pBR322/pUC origin of replication
   5106..5157    -  misc_feature   bom (fragment): basis of mobility region from pBR322
   5164..5241    +  promoter       lacIq promoter: lacI (mutant); In the lacIq allele, a single base change in the promoter boosts expression of the lacI gene about 10-fold.
   5242..6324    +  CDS            lacI: lac repressor; lacI; The lac repressor binds to the lac operator to inhibit transcription in E. coli. This inhibition can be relieved by adding lactose or isopropyl-β-D-thiogalactopyranoside (IPTG).
   6337..6358    +  protein_bind   CAP binding site: CAP binding activates transcription in the presence of cAMP. E. coli catabolite activator protein
   6373..6403    +  promoter       lac promoter: promoter for the E. coli lac operon
   6411..6427    +  protein_bind   lac operator: The lac repressor binds to the lac operator to inhibit transcription in E. coli. This inhibition can be relieved by adding lactose or isopropyl-β-D-thiogalactopyranoside (IPTG). lac repressor encoded by lacI
   6447..6620    +  CDS            lacZα: LacZα fragment of β-galactosidase; lacZ fragment
>Addgene plasmid #62879 | pJW4.31 | depositor full sequence | sequence record 104086 | pJW4.31 sequence 6893 bps
ACGTTATCGACTGCACGGTGCACCAATGCTTCTGGCGTCAGGCAGCCATCGGAAGCTGTGGTATGGCTGT
GCAGGTCGTAAATCACTGCATAATTCGTGTCGCTCAAGGCGCACTCCCGTTCTGGATAATGTTTTTTGCG
CCGACATCATAACGGTTCTGGCAAATATTCTGAAATGAGCTGTTGACAATTAATCATCGGCTCGTATAAT
GTGTGGAATTGTGAGCGGATAACAATTTCACACAGGAAACAGTATTCATGTCCCCTATACTAGGTTATTG
GAAAATTAAGGGCCTTGTGCAACCCACTCGACTTCTTTTGGAATATCTTGAAGAAAAATATGAAGAGCAT
TTGTATGAGCGCGATGAAGGTGATAAATGGCGAAACAAAAAGTTTGAATTGGGTTTGGAGTTTCCCAATC
TTCCTTATTATATTGATGGTGATGTTAAATTAACACAGTCTATGGCCATCATACGTTATATAGCTGACAA
GCACAACATGTTGGGTGGTTGTCCAAAAGAGCGTGCAGAGATTTCAATGCTTGAAGGAGCGGTTTTGGAT
ATTAGATACGGTGTTTCGAGAATTGCATATAGTAAAGACTTTGAAACTCTCAAAGTTGATTTTCTTAGCA
AGCTACCTGAAATGCTGAAAATGTTCGAAGATCGTTTATGTCATAAAACATATTTAAATGGTGATCATGT
AACCCATCCTGACTTCATGTTGTATGACGCTCTTGATGTTGTTTTATACATGGACCCAATGTGCCTGGAT
GCGTTCCCAAAATTAGTTTGTTTTAAAAAACGTATTGAAGCTATCCCACAAATTGATAAGTACTTGAAAT
CCAGCAAGTATATAGCATGGCCTTTGCAGGGCTGGCAAGCCACGTTTGGTGGTGGCGACCATCCTCCAAA
ATCGGATCTGGAAGTTCTGTTCCAGGGGCCCCTGGGATCCCCGGAATTCCCGGGTCGACTCATGGATAAT
CGTGGTCATTTTTCTTCAAATGGGAATTTCCCACCGCAAGGATATCACCGACGTGAGCAGTCCCAAGAAG
GAATGAGAATCGGGAATCATCACGGACCGTTTTCTTCGGGCAACATGCGTAGTATTGGAGGCTCAGCTCA
AAACCAGCAGCAACGTCATTGGACAAACATGCTCAATGGCTCAAATAATGTTGAGAATTCTTGGGTGTGC
TTCTCTGGAAACACGTCTCTTGCCGATGATCCAAATGTTCTCTCCAATTTCTCTGCGTTGGCACAACAAA
GAGTTAACCATTTTGATACAATTGTGCAGGAAAGGGACAATAGGAATGCGAGTTTCCTGAATGGTTCAGC
AGTTGGAAATAACCTGAACACTTCGTTTAGCGTTTTTGGCAACTTGCGAGGAGGAGACCAAGATCATCGA
GTTCTTTCCGATCACACTGGAATTTACACTGGTTTGGGATCCACTGGACAAAACGCTGTTGGAACCGGGA
TAAGACTGGCCGCTGATGTCGCGAACGGCAATTTCTTGGAGCAGAGAGCACCTACTGCCATGGGACACAA
CCAAAGCTATTCTGCACTGAACCAGTCATTAGCACCAACACTCCTTGACCAATACAATCAGGCACTCCTC
GACCAATACAATCAGTCTTCACAAATGGCTCAAGGACGAGGATATCCGGCTCCAAATATAGCTTACGGTC
TTCAAAATGCCGGTTTTCCAGCTCCACAAATAGCTCATCGGCCGAATACTCAAAATGCAGATCCTCAAGC
GATGAATATGAATAACCGTTTAAGAGATCATACCTTCCAGATGCCACATACAAACGCTCAAGTTCCAATG
AGTTCTCTGCCAGGTCTATTTAATTTATCCATGAATCACGGCTCCGGGAATCAACAGTTCCAAATGAATC
AAAGCTCATCAGGCCCTGCACCTCAGTTGCCTAATCTGTCGGAAAGCTTCCAGATGGCGCAAGGGAGCTC
TCAAGTTACAATGAGTTCCAGACCAGCTCACTCCAACACTTCTATGAATCACAGCTCGAGGAACCAATAC
AACCACGTGGATCAACGCCCATCACGCCCTGCACCCCATTTGCCAACTCTGACAAAGGAAGAGGAAGCTT
TCTTGGAGACTCCAGATTTTGAACAATTTGGAAGACAATTGTACAACTACTTGCTTCCGGGAATCCTTCC
AAATGGTGCTGCAGACACTTTCAGTGACGCTCCCAAGCATCAGTTGCTGAAGCTGGCAAAAACACTGAAG
CCGATGCTCTACGACTACTGGCGGAAGACGATGCAAATGCAGAATCGTGGAGCCAACATCAACATTATTC
AGTGGATTATTGATTTCAACGCCAAGTTTGCTGCTCTCAACAGTTCAGTTGCCAAAGCCTCAAACTCATC
GGATGTTCTCAATCAAACTCTTCCAACTGCGGCTGAGGTTTCGGATGTTGCCAGAGAGGATGCTTCGACT
TCACAGCCATCCAAAAGCCGATCCATGTACATTCGTCCCGCTGCCAGTCTTGATAATACCTTGGAGACAC
TTGATGAGAATTTGGATTCTTCACAAAGTCATGCCGGGCCAGTTCCAGCAGCTTCAACTAAGCCCAAAAC
ACCATCCTTTGAGAAGATGATTAGATACAGTGGCATCAAAAAGCGAAGCACAATGGACATGGATAATTTT
GTTCGTATGCTTGATGAAAAGATCAACTTTTCGCCTGAGCCAAGCACTTCAAGTGATATTGCCAGCTCTG
TGAAAGGCTACATGTCTCAATCCTTCCTCCACCAACAAGATGACGAAGCTCCTGATTGCACCAAGAATGT
TCATTCTGAAAGTGATTTGAAACAAGCTGAGCCACAAGAATCGGACAAGCAAAGTGACAAGGAATTGCCA
AGCAATGAATGAGCGGCCGCATCGTGACTGACTGACGATCTGCCTCGCGCGTTTCGGTGATGACGGTGAA
AACCTCTGACACATGCAGCTCCCGGAGACGGTCACAGCTTGTCTGTAAGCGGATGCCGGGAGCAGACAAG
CCCGTCAGGGCGCGTCAGCGGGTGTTGGCGGGTGTCGGGGCGCAGCCATGACCCAGTCACGTAGCGATAG
CGGAGTGTATAATTCTTGAAGACGAAAGGGCCTCGTGATACGCCTATTTTTATAGGTTAATGTCATGATA
ATAATGGTTTCTTAGACGTCAGGTGGCACTTTTCGGGGAAATGTGCGCGGAACCCCTATTTGTTTATTTT
TCTAAATACATTCAAATATGTATCCGCTCATGAGACAATAACCCTGATAAATGCTTCAATAATATTGAAA
AAGGAAGAGTATGAGTATTCAACATTTCCGTGTCGCCCTTATTCCCTTTTTTGCGGCATTTTGCCTTCCT
GTTTTTGCTCACCCAGAAACGCTGGTGAAAGTAAAAGATGCTGAAGATCAGTTGGGTGCACGAGTGGGTT
ACATCGAACTGGATCTCAACAGCGGTAAGATCCTTGAGAGTTTTCGCCCCGAAGAACGTTTTCCAATGAT
GAGCACTTTTAAAGTTCTGCTATGTGGCGCGGTATTATCCCGTGTTGACGCCGGGCAAGAGCAACTCGGT
CGCCGCATACACTATTCTCAGAATGACTTGGTTGAGTACTCACCAGTCACAGAAAAGCATCTTACGGATG
GCATGACAGTAAGAGAATTATGCAGTGCTGCCATAACCATGAGTGATAACACTGCGGCCAACTTACTTCT
GACAACGATCGGAGGACCGAAGGAGCTAACCGCTTTTTTGCACAACATGGGGGATCATGTAACTCGCCTT
GATCGTTGGGAACCGGAGCTGAATGAAGCCATACCAAACGACGAGCGTGACACCACGATGCCTGCAGCAA
TGGCAACAACGTTGCGCAAACTATTAACTGGCGAACTACTTACTCTAGCTTCCCGGCAACAATTAATAGA
CTGGATGGAGGCGGATAAAGTTGCAGGACCACTTCTGCGCTCGGCCCTTCCGGCTGGCTGGTTTATTGCT
GATAAATCTGGAGCCGGTGAGCGTGGGTCTCGCGGTATCATTGCAGCACTGGGGCCAGATGGTAAGCCCT
CCCGTATCGTAGTTATCTACACGACGGGGAGTCAGGCAACTATGGATGAACGAAATAGACAGATCGCTGA
GATAGGTGCCTCACTGATTAAGCATTGGTAACTGTCAGACCAAGTTTACTCATATATACTTTAGATTGAT
TTAAAACTTCATTTTTAATTTAAAAGGATCTAGGTGAAGATCCTTTTTGATAATCTCATGACCAAAATCC
CTTAACGTGAGTTTTCGTTCCACTGAGCGTCAGACCCCGTAGAAAAGATCAAAGGATCTTCTTGAGATCC
TTTTTTTCTGCGCGTAATCTGCTGCTTGCAAACAAAAAAACCACCGCTACCAGCGGTGGTTTGTTTGCCG
GATCAAGAGCTACCAACTCTTTTTCCGAAGGTAACTGGCTTCAGCAGAGCGCAGATACCAAATACTGTCC
TTCTAGTGTAGCCGTAGTTAGGCCACCACTTCAAGAACTCTGTAGCACCGCCTACATACCTCGCTCTGCT
AATCCTGTTACCAGTGGCTGCTGCCAGTGGCGATAAGTCGTGTCTTACCGGGTTGGACTCAAGACGATAG
TTACCGGATAAGGCGCAGCGGTCGGGCTGAACGGGGGGTTCGTGCACACAGCCCAGCTTGGAGCGAACGA
CCTACACCGAACTGAGATACCTACAGCGTGAGCTATGAGAAAGCGCCACGCTTCCCGAAGGGAGAAAGGC
GGACAGGTATCCGGTAAGCGGCAGGGTCGGAACAGGAGAGCGCACGAGGGAGCTTCCAGGGGGAAACGCC
TGGTATCTTTATAGTCCTGTCGGGTTTCGCCACCTCTGACTTGAGCGTCGATTTTTGTGATGCTCGTCAG
GGGGGCGGAGCCTATGGAAAAACGCCAGCAACGCGGCCTTTTTACGGTTCCTGGCCTTTTGCTGGCCTTT
TGCTCACATGTTCTTTCCTGCGTTATCCCCTGATTCTGTGGATAACCGTATTACCGCCTTTGAGTGAGCT
GATACCGCTCGCCGCAGCCGAACGACCGAGCGCAGCGAGTCAGTGAGCGAGGAAGCGGAAGAGCGCCTGA
TGCGGTATTTTCTCCTTACGCATCTGTGCGGTATTTCACACCGCATAAATTCCGACACCATCGAATGGTG
CAAAACCTTTCGCGGTATGGCATGATAGCGCCCGGAAGAGAGTCAATTCAGGGTGGTGAATGTGAAACCA
GTAACGTTATACGATGTCGCAGAGTATGCCGGTGTCTCTTATCAGACCGTTTCCCGCGTGGTGAACCAGG
CCAGCCACGTTTCTGCGAAAACGCGGGAAAAAGTGGAAGCGGCGATGGCGGAGCTGAATTACATTCCCAA
CCGCGTGGCACAACAACTGGCGGGCAAACAGTCGTTGCTGATTGGCGTTGCCACCTCCAGTCTGGCCCTG
CACGCGCCGTCGCAAATTGTCGCGGCGATTAAATCTCGCGCCGATCAACTGGGTGCCAGCGTGGTGGTGT
CGATGGTAGAACGAAGCGGCGTCGAAGCCTGTAAAGCGGCGGTGCACAATCTTCTCGCGCAACGCGTCAG
TGGGCTGATCATTAACTATCCGCTGGATGACCAGGATGCCATTGCTGTGGAAGCTGCCTGCACTAATGTT
CCGGCGTTATTTCTTGATGTCTCTGACCAGACACCCATCAACAGTATTATTTTCTCCCATGAAGACGGTA
CGCGACTGGGCGTGGAGCATCTGGTCGCATTGGGTCACCAGCAAATCGCGCTGTTAGCGGGCCCATTAAG
TTCTGTCTCGGCGCGTCTGCGTCTGGCTGGCTGGCATAAATATCTCACTCGCAATCAAATTCAGCCGATA
GCGGAACGGGAAGGCGACTGGAGTGCCATGTCCGGTTTTCAACAAACCATGCAAATGCTGAATGAGGGCA
TCGTTCCCACTGCGATGCTGGTTGCCAACGATCAGATGGCGCTGGGCGCAATGCGCGCCATTACCGAGTC
CGGGCTGCGCGTTGGTGCGGATATCTCGGTAGTGGGATACGACGATACCGAAGACAGCTCATGTTATATC
CCGCCGTCAACCACCATCAAACAGGATTTTCGCCTGCTGGGGCAAACCAGCGTGGACCGCTTGCTGCAAC
TCTCTCAGGGCCAGGCGGTGAAGGGCAATCAGCTGTTGCCCGTCTCACTGGTGAAAAGAAAAACCACCCT
GGCGCCCAATACGCAAACCGCCTCTCCCCGCGCGTTGGCCGATTCATTAATGCAGCTGGCACGACAGGTT
TCCCGACTGGAAAGCGGGCAGTGAGCGCAACGCAATTAATGTGAGTTAGCTCACTCATTAGGCACCCCAG
GCTTTACACTTTATGCTTCCGGCTCGTATGTTGTGTGGAATTGTGAGCGGATAACAATTTCACACAGGAA
ACAGCTATGACCATGATTACGGATTCACTGGCCGTCGTTTTACAACGTCGTGACTGGGAAAACCCTGGCG
TTACCCAACTTAATCGCCTTGCAGCACATCCCCCTTTCGCCAGCTGGCGTAATAGCGAAGAGGCCCGCAC
CGATCGCCCTTCCCAACAGTTGCGCAGCCTGAATGGCGAATGGCGCTTTGCCTGGTTTCCGGCACCAGAA
GCGGTGCCGGAAAGCTGGCTGGAGTGCGATCTTCCTGAGGCCGATACTGTCGTCGTCCCCTCAAACTGGC
AGATGCACGGTTACGATGCGCCCATCTACACCAACGTAACCTATCCCATTACGGTCAATCCGCCGTTTGT
TCCCACGGAGAATCCGACGGGTTGTTACTCGCTCACATTTAATGTTGATGAAAGCTGGCTACAGGAAGGC
CAGACGCGAATTATTTTTGATGGCGTTGGAATT
