>Addgene plasmid #62879 | pJW4.31 | addgene partial sequence | sequence record 107377 | pGEX3 5'-CCGGGAGCTGCATGTGTCAGAGG-3'
CGAAACGCGCGAGGCAGATCGTCAGTCAGTCACGATGCGGCCGCTCATTCATTGCTTGGCAATTCCTTGT
CACTTTGCTTGTCCGATTCTTGTGGCTCAGCTTGTTTCAAATCACTTTCAGAATGAACATTCTTGGTGCA
ATCAGGAGCTTCGTCATCTTGTTGGTGGAGGAAGGATTGAGACATGTAGCCTTTCACAGAGCTGGCAATA
TCACTTGAAGTGCTTGGCTCAGGCGAAAAGTTGATCTTTTCATCAAGCATACGAACAAAATTATCCATGT
CCATTGTGCTTCGCTTTTTGATACCACTGTATCTAATCATCTTCTCAAAGGATGGTGTTTTGGGCTTAGT
TGAAGCTGCTGGAACTGGCCCGGCATGACTTTGTGAAGAATCCAAATTCTCATCAAGTGTCTCCAAGGTA
TTATCAAGACTGGCAGCGGGACGAATGTACATGGATCGGCTTTTGGATGGCTGTGAAGTCGAAGCATCCT
CTCTGGCAACATCCGAAACCTCAGCCGCAGTTGGAAGAGTTTGATTGAGAACATCCGATGAGTTTGAGGC
TTTGGCAACTGAACTGTTGAGAGCAGCAAACTTGGCGTTGAAATCAATAATCCACTGAATAATGTTGATG
TTGGCTCCACGATTCTGCATTTGCATCGTCTTCCGCCAGTAGTCGTAGAGCATCGGCTTCAGTGTTTTTG
CCAGCTTCAGCAACTGATGCTTGGGAGCGTCACTGAAAGTGTCTGCAGCACCATTTGGAAGGATTCCCGG
AAGCAAGTAGTTGTACAATTGTCTTCCAAATTGTTCAAAATCTGGAGTCTCCAAGAAAGCTTCCTCTTCC
TTTGTCAGAGTTGGCAAATGGGGTGCAGGGCGTGATGGGCGTTGATCCACGTGGTTGTATTGGTTCCTCG
AGCTGTGATTCATA
