>Addgene plasmid #62879 | pJW4.31 | addgene partial sequence | sequence record 107378 | pGEX5 5'-GGGCTGGCAAGCCACGTTTGGTG-3'
CCATCCTCCAAAATCGGATCTGGAAGTTCTGTTCCAGGGGCCCCTGGGATCCCCGGAATTCCCGGGTCGA
CTCATGGATAATCGTGGTCATTTTTCTTCAAATGGGAATTTCCCACCGCAAGGATATCACCGACGTGAGC
AGTCCCAAGAAGGAATGAGAATCGGGAATCATCACGGACCGTTTTCTTCGGGCAACATGCGTAGTATTGG
AGGCTCAGCTCAAAACCAGCAGCAACGTCATTGGACAAACATGCTCAATGGCTCAAATAATGTTGAGAAT
TCTTGGGTGTGCTTCTCTGGAAACACGTCTCTTGCCGATGATCCAAATGTTCTCTCCAATTTCTCTGCGT
TGGCACAACAAAGAGTTAACCATTTTGATACAATTGTGCAGGAAAGGGACAATAGGAATGCGAGTTTCCT
GAATGGTTCAGCAGTTGGAAATAACCTGAACACTTCGTTTAGCGTTTTTGGCAACTTGCGAGGAGGAGAC
CAAGATCATCGAGTTCTTTCCGATCACACTGGAATTTACACTGGTTTGGGATCCACTGGACAAAACGCTG
TTGGAACCGGGATAAGACTGGCCGCTGATGTCGCGAACGGCAATTTCTTGGAGCAGAGAGCACCTACTGC
CATGGGACACAACCAAAGCTATTCTGCACTGAACCAGTCATTAGCACCAACACTCCTTGACCA
